>Addgene plasmid #159357 | pDZ114 | depositor full sequence | sequence record 307891 | pDZ114 sequence 5277 bps
GATACATATTTGAATGTATTTAGAAAAATAAACAAATAGGGGTTCCGCGCACATTTCCCCGGCTAGCCGC
CTGGTGCTACGCCTGAATAAGTGATAATAAGCGGATGAATGGCAGAAATTCGAAAGCAAATTCGACCCGG
TCGTCGGTTCAGGGCAGGGTCGTTAAATAGCCGCTTATGTCTATTGCTGGTTTACCGGTTTATTGACTAC
CGGAAGCAGTGTGACCGTGTGCTTCTCAAATGCCTGAGGCCAGTTTGCTCAGGCTCTCCCCGTGGAGGTA
ATAATTGACGATATGATCATTTATTCTGCCTCCCAGAGCCTGATAAAAACGGTTAGCGCTTCGTTAATAC
AGATGTAGGTGTTCCACAGGGTAGCCAGCAGCATCCTGCGATGCAGATCCGGAACATAATGGTGCAGGGC
GCTTGTTTCGGCGTGGGTATGGTGGCAGGCCCCGTGGCCGGGGGACTGTTGGGCGCTGCCGGCACCTGTC
CTACGAGTTGCATGATAAAGAAGACAGTCATAAGTGCGGCGACGATAGTCATGCCCCGCGCCCACCGGAA
GGAGCTACCGCCTGCGGCCGCTAGGAAATAATAAAAAAGCCGGATTAATAATCTGGCTTTTTATATTCTC
TCTCTAGTATATAAACGCAGAAAGGCCCACCCGAAGGTGAGCCAGTGTGAGACAGCGGTGCGGACTGTTG
TAACTCAGAATAAGAAATGAGGCCGCTCATGGCGTTGACTCTCAGTCATAGTATCGTGGTATCACCGGTT
GGTTCCACTCTCTGTTGCGGGCAACTTCAGCAGCACGTAGGGGAAGCTTTTATTACTCGAGAAGCGCGTC
TGAATAGGCTTCTTGTATTCCTGCCACACAGGGAAACCATCAGGAGTTACCCAATGCACAGCGCAACGCT
TGCGAAGAATCTCTCCAGTCTTCTTATCTTTGACCTCAGCAGCCAGCAGCTTAGCAGCAGACTTAAGCCA
GTTCATTGCTTCAACCGCAGCTACCACCGTCACGCTCACAGATTCCCAAATCAGCTTAGCCATGTATCCA
GCAGCCTGATTCGGCTGAGTGAACATCAGACCCTTGCCGGAATCAATAGCTGGCTGAATGGTATCTTCCA
GCACTTGTTGACGGAAGCCGAACTCTTTGGACCCGTAAGCCAGCGTCATGACTGAACGCTTAGTCACACT
GCGAGTAACACCGTAAGCCAGCCATTGACCAGCCAGTGCCTTAGTGCCCAGCTTGACTTTCTCAGAGATT
TCACCAGTGTTCTCATCGGTCACGGTAACTACTTCGTTATCGGTCCCATTGATTGCGTCTGCTTGTAGAA
TCTCGTTGACTTTCTTAGCAACAATCCCGTAGATGTCCTGAACGGTTTCACTAGGAAGCAAGTTAAGACG
TCTGTGTGGAATTGTGAGCGGATAACAATTTCACACAGGGCCCTCGGACACCGAGGAGAATGTCAAGAGG
CGAACACACAACGTCTTGGAGCGCCAGAGGAGGAACGAGCTAAAACGGAGCTTTTTTGCCCTGCGTGACC
AGATCCCGGAGTTGGAAAACAATGAAAAGGCCCCCAAGGTAGTTATCCTTAAAAAAGCCACAGCATACAT
CCTGTCCGTCCAAGCAGAGGAGCAAAAGCTCATTTCTGAAGAGGACTTGTTGCGGAAACGACGAGAACAG
TTGAAACACAAACTTGAACAGCTACGGAACTCTTGTGCGTAAGGAAAAGTAAGGAAAACGATTCCTTCTA
ACAGAAATGTCCTGAGCAATCACCTATGAACTGTCGATTGACATTGTGAGCGGATAACAAGATACTGAGC
ACAATTGTGAGCGGATAACAATTGCATGCCACTTAAAAAGGAGATCAACAATGAAAGCAATTTTCGTACT
GAAACATCTTAATCATGCTAAGGAGAAATACTAGTATGCGTAAAGGCGAAGAGCTGTTCACTGGTGTCGT
CCCTATTCTGGTGGAACTGGATGGTGATGTCAACGGTCATAAGTTTTCCGTGCGTGGCGAGGGTGAAGGT
GACGCAACTAATGGTAAACTGACGCTGAAGTTCATCTGTACTACTGGTAAACTGCCGGTACCTTGGCCGA
CTCTGGTAACGACGCTGACTTATGGTGTTCAGTGCTTTGCTCGTTATCCGGACCATATGAAGCAGCATGA
CTTCTTCAAGTCCGCCATGCCGGAAGGCTATGTGCAGGAACGCACGATTTCCTTTAAGGATGACGGCACG
TACAAAACGCGTGCGGAAGTGAAATTTGAAGGCGATACCCTGGTAAACCGCATTGAGCTGAAAGGCATTG
ACTTTAAAGAAGACGGCAATATCCTGGGCCATAAGCTGGAATACAATTTTAACAGCCACAATGTTTACAT
CACCGCCGATAAACAAAAAAATGGCATTAAAGCGAATTTTAAAATTCGCCACAACGTGGAGGATGGCAGC
GTGCAGCTGGCTGATCACTACCAGCAAAACACTCCAATCGGTGATGGTCCTGTTCTGCTGCCAGACAATC
ACTATCTGAGCTACCAAAGCGTTCTGTCTAAAGATCCGAACGAGAAACGCGATCATATGGTTCTGCTGGA
GTTCGTAACCGCAGCGGGCATCACGCATGGTATGGATGAACTGTACAAAGCAGCGAACGACGAAAATTAC
GCCCTTGCAGCGTAATAAGAGCTCGAACGCAGAAGCGGTCTGATAAAACAGAATTTGCCTGGCGGCAGTA
GCGCGGTGGTCCCACCTGACCCCATGCCGAACTCAGAAGTGAAACGCCGTAGCGCCGATGGTAGTGTGGG
GTCTCCCCATGCGAGAGTAGGGAACTGCCAGGCATCAAATAAAACGAAAGGCTCAGTCGAAAGACTGGGC
CTTTCGTTTTATCTGTTGTTTGTCGGTGAACGCTCTCTACTAGAGTCATAAGTGCGGAAGCGCTGGCATT
GACCCTGAGTGATTTTTCTCTGGTCCCGCCGCATCCATACCGCCAGTTGTTTACCCTCACAACGTTCCAG
TAACCGGGCATGTTCATCATCAGTAACCCGTATCGTGAGCATCCTCTCTCGTTTCATCGGTATCATTACC
CCCATGAACAGAAATCCCCCTTACACGGAGGCATCAGTGACCAAACAGGAAAAAACCGCCCTTAACATGG
CCCGCTTTATCAGAAGCCAGACATTAACGCTTCTGGAGAAACTCAACGAGCTGGACGCGGATGAACAGGC
AGACATCTGTGAATCGCTTCACGACCACGCTGATGAGCTTTACCGCAGCTGCCTCGCGCGTTTCGGTGAT
GACGGTGAAAACCTCTGACACATGCAGCTCCCGGAGACGGTCACAGCTTGTCTGTAAGCGGATGCCGGGA
GCAGACAAGCCCGTCAGGGCGCGTCAGCGGGTGTTGGCGGGTGTCGGGGCGCAGCCATGACCCAGTCACG
TAGCGATAGCGGAGTGTATACTGGCTTAACTATGCGGCATCAGAGCAGATTGTACTGAGAGTGCACCATT
GCGGTGTGAAATACCGCACAGATGCGTAAGGAGAAAATACCGCATCAGGCGCTCTTCCGCTTCCTCGCTC
ACTGACTCGCTGCGCTCGGTCGTTCGGCTGCGGCGAGCGGTATCAGCTCACTCAAAGGCGGTAATACGGT
TATCCACAGAATCAGGGGATAACGCAGGAAAGAACATGTGAGCAAAAGGCCAGCAAAAGGCCAGGAACCG
TAAAAAGGCCGCGTTGCTGGCGTTTTTCCATAGGCTCCGCCCCCCTGACGAGCATCACAAAAATCGACGC
TCAAGTCAGAGGTGGCGAAACCCGACAGGACTATAAAGATACCAGGCGTTTCCCCCTGGAAGCTCCCTCG
TGCGCTCTCCTGTTCCGACCCTGCCGCTTACCGGATACCTGTCCGCCTTTCTCCCTTCGGGAAGCGTGGC
GCTTTCTCATAGCTCACGCTGTAGGTATCTCAGTTCGGTGTAGGTCGTTCGCTCCAAGCTGGGCTGTGTG
CACGAACCCCCCGTTCAGCCCGACCGCTGCGCCTTATCCGGTAACTATCGTCTTGAGTCCAACCCGGTAA
GACACGACTTATCGCCACTGGCAGCAGCCACTGGTAACAGGATTAGCAGAGCGAGGTATGTAGGCGGTGC
TACAGAGTTCTTGAAGTGGTGGCCTAACTACGGCTACACTAGAAGGACAGTATTTGGTATCTGCGCTCTG
CTGAAGCCAGTTACCTTCGGAAAAAGAGTTGGTAGCTCTTGATCCGGCAAACAAACCACCGCTGGTAGCG
GTGGTTTTTTTGTTTGCAAGCAGCAGATTACGCGCAGAAAAAAAGGATCTCAAGAAGATCCTTTGATCTT
TTCTACGGGGTCTGACGCTCAGTGGAACGAAAACTCACGTTAAGGGATTTTGGTCATGAACAATAAAACT
GTCTGCTTACATAAACAGTAATACAAGGGGTGTTATGAGCCATATTCAACGGGAAACGTCTTGCTCTAGG
CCGCGATTAAATTCCAACATGGATGCTGATTTATATGGGTATAAATGGGCTCGCGATAATGTCGGGCAAT
CAGGTGCGACAATCTATCGATTGTATGGGAAGCCCGATGCGCCAGAGTTGTTTCTGAAACATGGCAAAGG
TAGCGTTGCCAATGATGTTACAGATGAGATGGTCAGACTAAACTGGCTGACGGAATTTATGCCTCTTCCG
ACCATCAAGCATTTTATCCGTACTCCTGATGATGCATGGTTACTCACCACTGCGATCCCCGGGAAAACAG
CATTCCAGGTATTAGAAGAATATCCTGATTCAGGTGAAAATATTGTTGATGCGCTGGCAGTGTTCCTGCG
CCGGTTGCATTCGATTCCTGTTTGTAATTGTCCTTTTAACAGCGATCGCGTATTTCGTCTCGCTCAGGCG
CAATCACGAATGAATAACGGTTTGGTTGATGCGAGTGATTTTGATGACGAGCGTAATGGCTGGCCTGTTG
AACAAGTCTGGAAAGAAATGCATAAACTTTTGCCATTCTCACCGGATTCAGTCGTCACTCATGGTGATTT
CTCACTTGATAACCTTATTTTTGACGAGGGGAAATTAATAGGTTGTATTGATGTTGGACGAGTCGGAATC
GCAGACCGATACCAGGATCTTGCCATCCTATGGAACTGCCTCGGTGAGTTTTCTCCTTCATTACAGAAAC
GGCTTTTTCAAAAATATGGTATTGATAATCCTGATATGAATAAATTGCAGTTTCATTTGATGCTCGATGA
GTTTTTCTAAGAATTAATTCATGAGCG
Features (pLannotate 1.2.2; 19 found; start..end, strand, type, name):
    334..432     -  CDS            YPB2_ECOLX (fragment): Protein predicted: Swiss-Prot protein existence level 4. From Escherichia coli.
    419..476     +  CDS            TcR (fragment): tetracycline efflux protein; tet; confers resistance to tetracycline
    473..566     -  CDS            TcR (fragment): tetracycline efflux protein; tet; confers resistance to tetracycline
    646..673     -  terminator     T7Te terminator: phage T7 early transcription terminator
    834..1403    -  CDS            RPOL_BPT7 (fragment): Experimental evidence at protein level: Swiss-Prot protein existence level 1. Highly processive DNA-dependent RNA polymerase that catalyzes the transcription of class II and class III viral genes. Recognizes a specific promoter sequence and enters first into an 'abortive phase' where very short transcripts are synthesized and released before proceeding to the processive transcription of long RNA chains. Unwinds the double-stranded DNA to expose the coding strand for templating. Participates in the initiation of viral DNA replication presumably by making primers accessible to the DNA polymerase
   1412..1428    +  protein_bind   lac operator: The lac repressor binds to the lac operator to inhibit transcription in E. coli. This inhibition can be relieved by adding lactose or isopropyl-β-D-thiogalactopyranoside (IPTG). lac repressor encoded by lacI
   1444..1662    +  CDS            N-MYC2 (fragment): MYC2_MARMO - Protein inferred from homology: Swiss-Prot protein existence level 3. From Marmota monax (Woodchuck).
   1630..1659    +  CDS            Myc: Myc (human c-Myc proto-oncogene) epitope tag
   1794..1810    +  protein_bind   lac operator: The lac repressor binds to the lac operator to inhibit transcription in E. coli. This inhibition can be relieved by adding lactose or isopropyl-β-D-thiogalactopyranoside (IPTG). lac repressor encoded by lacI
   1825..1841    +  protein_bind   lac operator: The lac repressor binds to the lac operator to inhibit transcription in E. coli. This inhibition can be relieved by adding lactose or isopropyl-β-D-thiogalactopyranoside (IPTG). lac repressor encoded by lacI
   1926..2639    +  CDS            superfolder GFP: GFP variant that folds robustly even when fused to poorly folded proteins (Pédelacq et al., 2006)
   2717..2832    +  ncRNA          5S rRNA: Accession: RF00001 - 5S ribosomal RNA
   2836..2907    +  terminator     rrnB T1 terminator: transcription terminator T1 from the E. coli rrnB gene
   2966..3076    -  CDS            mbeC (fragment): MBEC_ECOLX - Experimental evidence at protein level: Swiss-Prot protein existence level 1. Required for efficient mobilization of ColE1 plasmid and is thus essential to promote the specific transfer of the plasmid during conjugation. Probably functions by inducing DNA bending, helping the MbeA relaxase to melt the DNA around the nic site and cleave the phosphodiester bond. Binds specifically double-stranded DNA (dsDNA) containing the ColE1 oriT but does not recognize the inverted repeat (IR). From Escherichia coli.
   3117..3308    +  CDS            rop: Rop protein, which maintains plasmids at low copy number; rop
   3410..3549    +  misc_feature   bom: basis of mobility region from pBR322
   3735..4323    -  rep_origin     ori: high-copy-number ColE1/pMB1/pBR322/pUC origin of replication
   4445..5260    +  CDS            KanR: aminoglycoside phosphotransferase; aph(3')-Ia; confers resistance to kanamycin in bacteria or G418 (Geneticin®) in eukaryotes
   5269..49      -  promoter       AmpR promoter (fragment) (across the origin): bla
