>Addgene plasmid #159357 | pDZ114 | addgene full sequence | sequence record 315076 | Addgene NGS Result
TTGTGAGCGGATAACAATTTCACACAGGGCCCTCGGACACCGAGGAGAATGTCAAGAGGCGAACACACAA
CGTCTTGGAGCGCCAGAGGAGGAACGAGCTAAAACGGAGCTTTTTTGCCCTGCGTGACCAGATCCCGGAG
TTGGAAAACAATGAAAAGGCCCCCAAGGTAGTTATCCTTAAAAAAGCCACAGCATACATCCTGTCCGTCC
AAGCAGAGGAGCAAAAGCTCATTTCTGAAGAGGACTTGTTGCGGAAACGACGAGAACAGTTGAAACACAA
ACTTGAACAGCTACGGAACTCTTGTGCGTAAGGAAAAGTAAGGAAAACGATTCCTTCTAACAGAAATGTC
CTGAGCAATCACCTATGAACTGTCGAGGGGGCCTATCTGAGGGAATTTACTTGTGAGCGCTCACAATTGA
TACTGAGCACAATTGTGAGCGGATAACAATTGCATGCCACTTAAAAAGGAGATCAACAATGAAAGCAATT
TTCGTACTGAAACATCTTAATCATGCTAAGGAGAAATACTAGTATGCGTAAAGGCGAAGAGCTGTTCACT
GGTGTCGTCCCTATTCTGGTGGAACTGGATGGTGATGTCAACGGTCATAAGTTTTCCGTGCGTGGCGAGG
GTGAAGGTGACGCAACTAATGGTAAACTGACGCTGAAGTTCATCTGTACTACTGGTAAACTGCCGGTACC
TTGGCCGACTCTGGTAACGACGCTGACTTATGGTGTTCAGTGCTTTGCTCGTTATCCGGACCATATGAAG
CAGCATGACTTCTTCAAGTCCGCCATGCCGGAAGGCTATGTGCAGGAACGCACGATTTCCTTTAAGGATG
ACGGCACGTACAAAACGCGTGCGGAAGTGAAATTTGAAGGCGATACCCTGGTAAACCGCATTGAGCTGAA
AGGCATTGACTTTAAAGAAGACGGCAATATCCTGGGCCATAAGCTGGAATACAATTTTAACAGCCACAAT
GTTTACATCACCGCCGATAAACAAAAAAATGGCATTAAAGCGAATTTTAAAATTCGCCACAACGTGGAGG
ATGGCAGCGTGCAGCTGGCTGATCACTACCAGCAAAACACTCCAATCGGTGATGGTCCTGTTCTGCTGCC
AGACAATCACTATCTGAGCTACCAAAGCGTTCTGTCTAAAGATCCGAACGAGAAACGCGATCATATGGTT
CTGCTGGAGTTCGTAACCGCAGCGGGCATCACGCATGGTATGGATGAACTGTACAAAGCAGCGAACGACG
AAAATTACGCCCTTGCAGCGTAATAAGAGCTCGAACGCAGAAGCGGTCTGATAAAACAGAATTTGCCTGG
CGGCAGTAGCGCGGTGGTCCCACCTGACCCCATGCCGAACTCAGAAGTGAAACGCCGTAGCGCCGATGGT
AGTGTGGGGTCTCCCCATGCGAGAGTAGGGAACTGCCAGGCATCAAATAAAACGAAAGGCTCAGTCGAAA
GACTGGGCCTTTCGTTTTATCTGTTGTTTGTCGGTGAACGCTCTCTACTAGAGTCATAAGTGCGGAAGCG
CTGGCATTGACCCTGAGTGATTTTTCTCTGGTCCCGCCGCATCCATACCGCCAGTTGTTTACCCTCACAA
CGTTCCAGTAACCGGGCATGTTCATCATCAGTAACCCGTATCGTGAGCATCCTCTCTCGTTTCATCGGTA
TCATTACCCCCATGAACAGAAATCCCCCTTACACGGAGGCATCAGTGACCAAACAGGAAAAAACCGCCCT
TAACATGGCCCGCTTTATCAGAAGCCAGACATTAACGCTTCTGGAGAAACTCAACGAGCTGGACGCGGAT
GAACAGGCAGACATCTGTGAATCGCTTCACGACCACGCTGATGAGCTTTACCGCAGCTGCCTCGCGCGTT
TCGGTGATGACGGTGAAAACCTCTGACACATGCAGCTCCCGGAGACGGTCACAGCTTGTCTGTAAGCGGA
TGCCGGGAGCAGACAAGCCCGTCAGGGCGCGTCAGCGGGTGTTGGCGGGTGTCGGGGCGCAGCCATGACC
CAGTCACGTAGCGATAGCGGAGTGTATACTGGCTTAACTATGCGGCATCAGAGCAGATTGTACTGAGAGT
GCACCATTGCGGTGTGAAATACCGCACAGATGCGTAAGGAGAAAATACCGCATCAGGCGCTCTTCCGCTT
CCTCGCTCACTGACTCGCTGCGCTCGGTCGTTCGGCTGCGGCGAGCGGTATCAGCTCACTCAAAGGCGGT
AATACGGTTATCCACAGAATCAGGGGATAACGCAGGAAAGAACATGTGAGCAAAAGGCCAGCAAAAGGCC
AGGAACCGTAAAAAGGCCGCGTTGCTGGCGTTTTTCCATAGGCTCCGCCCCCCTGACGAGCATCACAAAA
ATCGACGCTCAAGTCAGAGGTGGCGAAACCCGACAGGACTATAAAGATACCAGGCGTTTCCCCCTGGAAG
CTCCCTCGTGCGCTCTCCTGTTCCGACCCTGCCGCTTACCGGATACCTGTCCGCCTTTCTCCCTTCGGGA
AGCGTGGCGCTTTCTCATAGCTCACGCTGTAGGTATCTCAGTTCGGTGTAGGTCGTTCGCTCCAAGCTGG
GCTGTGTGCACGAACCCCCCGTTCAGCCCGACCGCTGCGCCTTATCCGGTAACTATCGTCTTGAGTCCAA
CCCGGTAAGACACGACTTATCGCCACTGGCAGCAGCCACTGGTAACAGGATTAGCAGAGCGAGGTATGTA
GGCGGTGCTACAGAGTTCTTGAAGTGGTGGCCTAACTACGGCTACACTAGAAGGACAGTATTTGGTATCT
GCGCTCTGCTGAAGCCAGTTACCTTCGGAAAAAGAGTTGGTAGCTCTTGATCCGGCAAACAAACCACCGC
TGGTAGCGGTGGTTTTTTTGTTTGCAAGCAGCAGATTACGCGCAGAAAAAAAGGATCTCAAGAAGATCCT
TTGATCTTTTCTACGGGGTCTGACGCTCAGTGGAACGAAAACTCACGTTAAGGGATTTTGGTCATGAACA
ATAAAACTGTCTGCTTACATAAACAGTAATACAAGGGGTGTTATGAGCCATATTCAACGGGAAACGTCTT
GCTCTAGGCCGCGATTAAATTCCAGCATGGATGCTGATTTATATGGGTATAAATGGGCTCGCGATAATGT
CGGGCAATCAGGTGCGACAATCTATCGATTGTATGGGAAGCCCGATGCGCCAGAGTTGTTTCTGAAACAT
GGCAAAGGTAGCGTTGCCAATGATGTTACAGATGAGATGGTCAGACTAAACTGGCTGACGGAATTTATGC
CTCTTCCGACCATCAAGCATTTTATCCGTACTCCTGATGATGCATGGTTACTCACCACTGCGATCCCCGG
GAAAACAGCATTCCAGGTATTAGAAGAATATCCTGATTCAGGTGAAAATATTGTTGATGCGCTGGCAGTG
TTCCTGCGCCGGTTGCATTCGATTCCTGTTTGTAATTGTCCTTTTAACAGCGATCGCGTATTTCGTCTCG
CTCAGGCGCAATCACGAATGAATAACGGTTTGGTTGATGCGAGTGATTTTGATGACGAGCGTAATGGCTG
GCCTGTTGAACAAGTCTGGAAAGAAATGCATAAACTTTTGCCATTCTCACCGGATTCAGTCGTCACTCAT
GGTGATTTCTCACTTGATAACCTTATTTTTGACGAGGGGAAATTAATAGGTTGTATTGATGTTGGACGAG
TCGGAATCGCAGACCGATACCAGGATCTTGCCATCCTATGGAACTGCCTCGGTGAGTTTTCTCCTTCATT
ACAGAAACGGCTTTTTCAAAAATATGGTATTGATAATCCTGATATGAATAAATTGCAGTTTCATTTGATG
CTCGATGAGTTTTTCTAAGAATTAATTCATGAGCGGATACATATTTGAATGTATTTAGAAAAATAAACAA
ATAGGGGTTCCGCGCACATTTCCCCGGCTAGCCGCCTGGTGCTACGCCTGAATAAGTGATAATAAGCGGA
TGAATGGCAGAAATTCGAAAGCAAATTCGACCCGGTCGTCGGTTCAGGGCAGGGTCGTTAAATAGCCGCT
TATGTCTATTGCTGGTTTACCGGTTTATTGACTACCGGAAGCAGTGTGACCGTGTGCTTCTCAAATGCCT
GAGGCCAGTTTGCTCAGGCTCTCCCCGTGGAGGTAATAATTGACGATATGATCATTTATTCTGCCTCCCA
GAGCCTGATAAAAACGGTTAGCGCTTCGTTAATACAGATGTAGGTGTTCCACAGGGTAGCCAGCAGCATC
CTGCGATGCAGATCCGGAACATAATGGTGCAGGGCGCTTGTTTCGGCGTGGGTATGGTGGCAGGCCCCGT
GGCCGGGGGACTGTTGGGCGCTGCCGGCACCTGTCCTACGAGTTGCATGATAAAGAAGACAGTCATAAGT
GCGGCGACGATAGTCATGCCCCGCGCCCACCGGAAGGAGCTACCGCCTGCGGCCGCTAGGAAATAATAAA
AAAGCCGGATTAATAATCTGGCTTTTTATATTCTCTCTCTAGTATATAAACGCAGAAAGGCCCACCCGAA
GGTGAGCCAGTGTGAGACAGCGGTGCGGACTGTTGTAACTCAGAATAAGAAATGAGGCCGCTCATGGCGT
TGACTCTCAGTCATAGTATCGTGGTATCACCGGTTGGTTCCACTCTCTGTTGCGGGCAACTTCAGCAGCA
CGTAGGGGAAGCTTTTATTACTCGAGAAGCGCGTCTGAATAGGCTTCTTGTATTCCTGCCACACAGGGAA
ACCATCAGGAGTTACCCAATGCACAGCGCAACGCTTGCGAAGAATCTCTCCAGTCTTCTTATCTTTGACC
TCAGCAGCCAGCAGCTTAGCAGCAGACTTAAGCCAGTTCATTGCTTCAACCGCAGCTACCACCGTCACGC
TCACAGATTCCCAAATCAGCTTAGCCATGTATCCAGCAGCCTGATTCGGCTGAGTGAACATCAGACCCTT
GCCGGAATCAATAGCTGGCTGAATGGTATCTTCCAGCACTTGTTGACGGAAGCCGAACTCTTTGGACCCG
TAAGCCAGCGTCATGACTGAACGCTTAGTCACACTGCGAGTAACACCGTAAGCCAGCCATTGACCAGCCA
GTGCCTTAGTGCCCAGCTTGACTTTCTCAGAGATTTCACCAGTGTTCTCATCGGTCACGGTAACTACTTC
GTTATCGGTCCCATTGATTGCGTCTGCTTGTAGAATCTCGTTGACTTTCTTAGCAACAATCCCGTAGATG
TCCTGAACGGTTTCACTAGGAAGCAAGTTAAGACGTCTGTGTGGAA
Features (pLannotate 1.2.2; 19 found; start..end, strand, type, name):
      1..17      +  protein_bind   lac operator: The lac repressor binds to the lac operator to inhibit transcription in E. coli. This inhibition can be relieved by adding lactose or isopropyl-β-D-thiogalactopyranoside (IPTG). lac repressor encoded by lacI
     33..251     +  CDS            N-MYC2 (fragment): MYC2_MARMO - Protein inferred from homology: Swiss-Prot protein existence level 3. From Marmota monax (Woodchuck).
    219..248     +  CDS            Myc: Myc (human c-Myc proto-oncogene) epitope tag
    401..418     +  protein_bind   lac operator (symmetric) (fragment): The lac repressor binds to the lac operator to inhibit transcription in E. coli. This inhibition can be relieved by adding lactose or isopropyl-β-D-thiogalactopyranoside (IPTG). The symmetric lac operator was optimized for tight binding of lac repressor. lac repressor encoded by lacI
    433..449     +  protein_bind   lac operator: The lac repressor binds to the lac operator to inhibit transcription in E. coli. This inhibition can be relieved by adding lactose or isopropyl-β-D-thiogalactopyranoside (IPTG). lac repressor encoded by lacI
    534..1247    +  CDS            superfolder GFP: GFP variant that folds robustly even when fused to poorly folded proteins (Pédelacq et al., 2006)
   1325..1440    +  ncRNA          5S rRNA: Accession: RF00001 - 5S ribosomal RNA
   1444..1515    +  terminator     rrnB T1 terminator: transcription terminator T1 from the E. coli rrnB gene
   1574..1684    -  CDS            mbeC (fragment): MBEC_ECOLX - Experimental evidence at protein level: Swiss-Prot protein existence level 1. Required for efficient mobilization of ColE1 plasmid and is thus essential to promote the specific transfer of the plasmid during conjugation. Probably functions by inducing DNA bending, helping the MbeA relaxase to melt the DNA around the nic site and cleave the phosphodiester bond. Binds specifically double-stranded DNA (dsDNA) containing the ColE1 oriT but does not recognize the inverted repeat (IR). From Escherichia coli.
   1725..1916    +  CDS            rop: Rop protein, which maintains plasmids at low copy number; rop
   2018..2157    +  misc_feature   bom: basis of mobility region from pBR322
   2343..2931    -  rep_origin     ori: high-copy-number ColE1/pMB1/pBR322/pUC origin of replication
   3053..3868    +  CDS            KanR: aminoglycoside phosphotransferase; aph(3')-Ia; confers resistance to kanamycin in bacteria or G418 (Geneticin®) in eukaryotes
   3877..3934    -  promoter       AmpR promoter (fragment): bla
   4219..4317    -  CDS            YPB2_ECOLX (fragment): Protein predicted: Swiss-Prot protein existence level 4. From Escherichia coli.
   4304..4361    +  CDS            TcR (fragment): tetracycline efflux protein; tet; confers resistance to tetracycline
   4358..4451    -  CDS            TcR (fragment): tetracycline efflux protein; tet; confers resistance to tetracycline
   4531..4558    -  terminator     T7Te terminator: phage T7 early transcription terminator
   4719..5288    -  CDS            RPOL_BPT7 (fragment): Experimental evidence at protein level: Swiss-Prot protein existence level 1. Highly processive DNA-dependent RNA polymerase that catalyzes the transcription of class II and class III viral genes. Recognizes a specific promoter sequence and enters first into an 'abortive phase' where very short transcripts are synthesized and released before proceeding to the processive transcription of long RNA chains. Unwinds the double-stranded DNA to expose the coding strand for templating. Participates in the initiation of viral DNA replication presumably by making primers accessible to the DNA polymerase
