[The description below was written by a language model from this plasmid's Addgene catalogue record and pLannotate feature annotations shown in this document.]
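Description:
pDZ114 is a bacterial synthetic-biology reporter plasmid built on a ColE1-type backbone and propagated in E. coli under kanamycin selection. Both available sequence records, the depositor's (about 5.28 kb) and the repository's sequencing result (about 5.30 kb), carry essentially the same annotated features in the same arrangement. The replication and maintenance region includes the ColE1/pMB1 origin, the bom mobilization site, an intact rop gene and a fragment of mbeC. The catalogue lists the plasmid as high copy, although rop normally moderates the copy number of this origin family. Selection comes from the aph(3')-Ia kanamycin resistance gene. Short remnants of the tetracycline resistance gene and of the bla promoter appear to be leftovers from earlier backbone construction.

According to the catalogue entry, the payload is superfolder YFP carrying an ssrA degradation tag, expressed from the Pcin promoter. The annotation software labels the roughly 714 bp reporter reading frame as superfolder GFP, which is expected for a closely related yellow variant. Neither the ssrA tag nor Pcin is annotated as a separate feature. An ssrA tag directs the protein to cellular proteases such as ClpXP, which shortens its half-life so that fluorescence follows changes in promoter activity instead of accumulating. Two lac operator sites lie just upstream of the reporter, suggesting a hybrid promoter that also responds to LacI, though the record does not say so. The reporter is followed by an rrnB region containing the 5S rRNA sequence and the T1 terminator. Further upstream are another lac operator, a short reading frame with a Myc epitope tag, and a reverse-oriented fragment of T7 RNA polymerase ending at a T7Te terminator, none of which the record explains. The design suits dynamic readout of Pcin-driven gene circuits.
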