Addgene plasmid #159357: pDZ114
Purpose: Expresses sfYFP tagged with ssrA from the Pcin promoter
Depositing lab: Matthew Bennett. Depositing organization: Rice University.
Backbone
  Vector backbone: ColE1
  Vector type: Synthetic Biology
Growth in bacteria
  Bacterial resistance: Kanamycin, 50 μg/mL
  Growth temperature: 37°C
  Growth strain: DH5alpha
  Copy number: High Copy
Gene/Insert
  Gene/Insert name: sfYFP
  Species: Synthetic
  Promoter: Pcin
  Cloning method: Unknown
  Sequencing primers: 5′ Unknown
Terms and licenses: Academic/Nonprofit Terms; Industry Terms: Not Available to Industry
How to cite: pDZ114 was a gift from Matthew Bennett (Addgene plasmid # 159357 ; http://n2t.net/addgene:159357 ; RRID:Addgene_159357)
